Addgene plasmid #97365: UKNP1.4.3
Purpose: Expression of HCV E1E2 genes cloned from patient serum. United Kingdom Nottingham Panel x.xx.xx (genotype.patient number.clone number)
Depositing lab: Jonathan Ball. Depositing organization: University of Nottingham. Publication: A Diverse Panel of Hepatitis C Virus Glycoproteins for Use in Vaccine Research Reveals Extremes of Monoclonal Antibody Neutralization Resistance. Urbanowicz RA, McClure CP, Brown RJ, Tsoleridis T, Persson MA, Krey T, Irving WL, Ball JK, Tarr AW. J Virol. 2015 Dec 23;90(7):3288-301. doi: 10.1128/JVI.02700-15. PubMed 26699643.
Backbone
  Vector backbone: pCR3
  Backbone manufacturer: Invitrogen
  Vector type: Mammalian Expression
Growth in bacteria
  Bacterial resistance: Ampicillin, 100 μg/mL
  Growth temperature: 37°C
  Growth strain: DH5alpha
  Copy number: High Copy
Gene/Insert
  Gene/Insert name: HCV E1E2 (alt name: UKNP1.4.3)
  Species: Hepatitis C virus
  Insert size (bp): 1734
  GenBank ID: KU285159.1
  Cloning method: TOPO Cloning
  Sequencing primers: 5′ T7F; 3′ bGHR
Terms and licenses: Academic/Nonprofit Terms; Industry Terms: Not Available to Industry
How to cite: UKNP1.4.3 was a gift from Jonathan Ball (Addgene plasmid # 97365 ; http://n2t.net/addgene:97365 ; RRID:Addgene_97365)
