[The description below was written by a language model from this plasmid's Addgene catalogue record and pLannotate feature annotations shown in this document.]
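Description:
UKNP1.4.3 is a mammalian expression plasmid built on the Invitrogen pCR3 backbone that carries the hepatitis C virus envelope glycoprotein genes E1 and E2, cloned from patient serum by TOPO cloning. The name follows the United Kingdom Nottingham Panel convention of genotype, patient number and clone number, so this is clone 3 from patient 4 of genotype 1. The sequenced plasmid is about 6.8 kb. It replicates at high copy in E. coli through a ColE1/pUC-type origin and is selected with ampicillin via the β-lactamase gene. An f1 origin is also present, which permits single-stranded DNA production.

The insert of roughly 1.7 kb is annotated as a fragment of the HCV polyprotein. The automated annotation text describes NS2 protease function, but that text belongs to the whole-polyprotein reference entry, and the catalogue identifies the cloned region as E1E2. The insert sits downstream of the human cytomegalovirus immediate early enhancer and promoter and is terminated by the bovine growth hormone polyadenylation signal, giving strong constitutive expression in transfected mammalian cells. A T7 promoter between the CMV promoter and the insert allows in vitro transcription and serves as a sequencing primer site. A separate cassette, with an SV40 early promoter driving the Tn5 neomycin/kanamycin phosphotransferase gene and an HSV TK polyadenylation signal, offers G418 selection in mammalian cells. The short HIV-1 LTR, ble, SV40 and bGH fragments flagged by the annotation appear to be small partial matches rather than functional elements.

The plasmid belongs to a diverse panel of patient-derived HCV glycoproteins assembled for vaccine research, where the clones were used to compare sensitivity and resistance to neutralization by monoclonal antibodies.
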