Features (pLannotate 1.2.2; 17 found; start..end, strand, type, name):
     12..440     +  rep_origin     f1 ori (sequence partly withheld): f1 bacteriophage origin of replication; arrow indicates direction of (+) strand synthesis
    479..858     +  enhancer       CMV enhancer: human cytomegalovirus immediate early enhancer
    859..1062    +  promoter       CMV promoter: human cytomegalovirus (CMV) immediate early promoter
   1058..1091    +  LTR            5' LTR (truncated) (fragment): truncated 5' long terminal repeat (LTR) from HIV-1
   1107..1125    +  promoter       T7 promoter: promoter for bacteriophage T7 RNA polymerase
   1214..2941    +  CDS            POLG_HCVGL (fragment): Experimental evidence at protein level: Swiss-Prot protein existence level 1. [Protease NS2]: Cysteine protease required for the proteolytic auto-cleavage between the non-structural proteins NS2 and NS3 (By similarity). The N-terminus of NS3 is required for the function of NS2 protease (active region NS2-3) (By similarity). Promotes the initiation of viral particle assembly by mediating the interaction between structural and non-structural proteins (By similarity). From Hepatitis C virus (isolate Glasgow) (HCV).
   3021..3245    +  polyA_signal   bGH poly(A) signal: bovine growth hormone polyadenylation signal
   3249..3267    +  promoter       SV40 promoter (fragment): SV40 enhancer and early promoter
   3377..3965    -  rep_origin     ori: high-copy-number ColE1/pMB1/pBR322/pUC origin of replication
   4187..4203    +  polyA_signal   bGH poly(A) signal (fragment): bovine growth hormone polyadenylation signal
   4294..4341    -  polyA_signal   HSV TK poly(A) signal: herpes simplex virus thymidine kinase polyadenylation signal (Cole and Stacy, 1985)
   4400..4552    -  CDS            ble (fragment): BLE_KLEPN - Experimental evidence at protein level: Swiss-Prot protein existence level 1. Binding protein with a strong affinity to the bleomycin family of antibiotics. Binds to CL990; an antimitotic-antibiotic compound. From Klebsiella pneumoniae.
   4573..5367    -  CDS            NeoR/KanR: aminoglycoside phosphotransferase from Tn5; aph(3')-II (or nptII); confers resistance to neomycin, kanamycin, and G418 (Geneticin®)
   5402..5759    -  promoter       SV40 promoter: SV40 enhancer and early promoter
   5761..5778    -  promoter       AmpR promoter (fragment): bla
   5819..6679    -  CDS            AmpR: β-lactamase; bla; confers resistance to ampicillin, carbenicillin, and related antibiotics
   6680..6784    -  promoter       AmpR promoter: bla
>Addgene plasmid #97365 | UKNP1.4.3 | addgene full sequence | sequence record 189753 | Addgene NGS Result
AGTGCCACCTG
[124 nt withheld, positions 12-135]
C
[91 nt withheld, positions 137-227]
A
[49 nt withheld, positions 229-277]
CCTTTGACGTTGGAGTCCACGTTCTTT
[37 nt withheld, positions 305-341]
ACCCTATCTCGGTCTATTCTTTTGATTTATAAGGGATTTTGCCGATTTCGGCCTATTGGTTAAAAAATGA
GCTGATTTAACAAAAATTTAACGCGAATTTTAACAAAATATTAACGCTTACAATTTACGCGCGCGTTGAC
ATTGATTATTGACTAGTTATTAATAGTAATCAATTACGGGGTCATTAGTTCATAGCCCATATATGGAGTT
CCGCGTTACATAACTTACGGTAAATGGCCCGCCTGGCTGACCGCCCAACGACCCCCGCCCATTGACGTCA
ATAATGACGTATGTTCCCATAGTAACGCCAATAGGGACTTTCCATTGACGTCAATGGGTGGAGTATTTAC
GGTAAACTGCCCACTTGGCAGTACATCAAGTGTATCATATGCCAAGTACGCCCCCTATTGACGTCAATGA
CGGTAAATGGCCCGCCTGGCATTATGCCCAGTACATGACCTTATGGGACTTTCCTACTTGGCAGTACATC
TACGTATTAGTCATCGCTATTACCATGGTGATGCGGTTTTGGCAGTACATCAATGGGCGTGGATAGCGGT
TTGACTCACGGGGATTTCCAAGTCTCCACCCCATTGACGTCAATGGGAGTTTGTTTTGGCACCAAAATCA
ACGGGACTTTCCAAAATGTCGTAACAACTCCGCCCCATTGACGCAAATGGGCGGTAGGCGTGTACGGTGG
GAGGTCTATATAAGCAGAGCTCTCTGGCTAACTAGAGAACCCACTGCTTACTGGCTTATCGAAATTAATA
CGACTCACTATAGGGAGACCCAAGCTGGCTAGCGTTTAAACTTAAGCTTGGTACCGAGCTCGGATCCACT
AGTCCAGTGTGGTGGAATTCGGCTTCACCATGGGTTGCTCTTTCTCTATCTTCCTCCTAGCCCTGCTTTC
TTGCCTGACTGTGCCCGCTTCAGCTTACCAAGTGCGCAACTCCACGGGGCTTTACCATGTCACCAATGAT
TGCCCTAACTCGAGTATTGTGTACGAAACAGCTGATGCCATCCTGCACGCTCCGGGGTGTGTCCCTTGCG
TTCGCGAGGGCAACGTCTCGAGGTGTTGGGCGGCGATGACCCCCACGGTGGCCACTAGGGATGGCAAACT
CCCCGCAACGGAGCTTCGACGACACATCGATCTGCTTGTCGGGGGTGCCACCCTCTGCTCGGCCCTCTAC
GTGGGGGACTTGTGCGGGTCTGTCTTTCTTGTCGGTCAGCTGTTTACCCTCTCTCCCAGACGCCACTGGA
CGACGCAAGACTGCAACTGTTCTATCTATCCCGGCCACATAACGGGTCATCGCATGGCATGGGATATGAT
GATGAACTGGTCCCCTACGACGGCATTGGTAGTAGCTCAGCTGCTCCGGATCCCACAAGCCATCTTGGAT
ATGATCGCTGGTGCTCACTGGGGAGTCCTAGCGGGCATAGCGTATTTCTCCATGGTGGGAAACGGGGCGA
AGGTCCTGGTAGTGCTGCTGCTATTCGCCGGCGTTGACGCGGAGACCCGCGTCTCCGGGGGAGCTGCCGC
TCGCCAGGCGGCGGGATTCAGCAGTCTTTTTACATCGGGCGCCAAGCAGAACATCCAGCTGATCAACTCC
AATGGCAGTTGGCACATCAATAGGACGGCCCTGAACTGTAACGACAGCCTTACCACCGGCTGGATAGCAG
GGCTTCTCTACCACCACAAATTCAACTCTTCAGGCTGTCCCGAGAGAATGGCCAGCTGTCGACCCCTTAC
CGATTTTGACCAGGGCTGGGGCCCTATCGGCTACACCAATGGAAGCGGCCCCGACCATCGCCCCTACTGC
TGGCACTACCCCCCAAAACCTTGTGGTATTGTGCCCGCATTGAGCGTCTGTGGCCCGGTGTACTGTTTCA
CTCCAAGTCCCGTAGTGGTGGGAACGACCGACAAGTCGGGCGCGCCTACCTACAGATGGGGTGAGAATGA
AACGGACGTTTTCGTCCTGAACAACACTAGGCCACCGCTTGGCAATTGGTTCGGCTGCACCTGGATGAAC
GCGACTGGATATACCAAAGTTTGCGGAGCGCCCCCTTGTAACATCGGAGGGGTGGGCAACAACACCTTGC
ATTGCCCCACCGATTGTTTCCGCAAGCATCCGGACGCCACATACTCTCGGTGCGGCTCCGGCCCCTGGAT
CACACCCAGGTGCCTGGTTGACTACCCTTACAGACTTTGGCATTATCCTTGTACTGTCAACTACACCATA
TTTAAGGTCAGGATGTACGTGGGAGGGGTCGAGCACAGGCTGGACGCTGCCTGCAACTGGACACGGGGCG
AGCGCTGCGATCTGGAAGACAGGGACAGGTCCGAGCTCAGCCCGCTGCTGCTGTCCACCACACAGTGGCA
AGTCCTTCCGTGTTCATTCACGACCCTGCCGGCCTTGTCCACCGGCCTCATCCATCTCCACCAGAACACT
GTGGACGTGCAGTACTTGTACGGAGTGGGGTCAAGCATTGCGTCCTGGGCCGTCAAGTGGGAATACGTTG
TTCTCCTGTTCCTTTTGCTCGCGGACGCGCGCGTCTGCTCCTGCTTGTGGATGATGTTACTCATATCCCA
AGCGGAGGCGTAAGAATTCTGCAGATATCCAGCACAGTGGCGGCCGCTCGAGTCTAGAGGGCCCGTTTAA
ACCCGCTGATCAGCCTCGACTGTGCCTTCTAGTTGCCAGCCATCTGTTGTTTGCCCCTCCCCCGTGCCTT
CCTTGACCCTGGAAGGTGCCACTCCCACTGTCCTTTCCTAATAAAATGAGGAAATTGCATCGCATTGTCT
GAGTAGGTGTCATTCTATTCTGGGGGGTGGGGTGGGGCAGGACAGCAAGGGGGAGGATTGGGAAGACAAT
AGCAGGCATGCTGGGGATGCGGTGGGCTCTATGGCTTCTGAGGCGGAAAGAACCAGTGGCGGTAATACGG
TTATCCACAGAATCAGGGGATAACGCAGGAAAGAACATGTGAGCAAAAGGCCAGCAAAAGGCCAGGAACC
GTAAAAAGGCCGCGTTGCTGGCGTTTTTCCATAGGCTCCGCCCCCCTGACGAGCATCACAAAAATCGACG
CTCAAGTCAGAGGTGGCGAAACCCGACAGGACTATAAAGATACCAGGCGTTTCCCCCTGGAAGCTCCCTC
GTGCGCTCTCCTGTTCCGACCCTGCCGCTTACCGGATACCTGTCCGCCTTTCTCCCTTCGGGAAGCGTGG
CGCTTTCTCATAGCTCACGCTGTAGGTATCTCAGTTCGGTGTAGGTCGTTCGCTCCAAGCTGGGCTGTGT
GCACGAACCCCCCGTTCAGCCCGACCGCTGCGCCTTATCCGGTAACTATCGTCTTGAGTCCAACCCGGTA
AGACACGACTTATCGCCACTGGCAGCAGCCACTGGTAACAGGATTAGCAGAGCGAGGTATGTAGGCGGTG
CTACAGAGTTCTTGAAGTGGTGGCCTAACTACGGCTACACTAGAAGAACAGTATTTGGTATCTGCGCTCT
GCTGAAGCCAGTTACCTTCGGAAAAAGAGTTGGTAGCTCTTGATCCGGCAAACAAACCACCGCTGGTAGC
GGTGGTTTTTTTGTTTGCAAGCAGCAGATTACGCGCAGAAAAAAAGGATCTCAAGAAGATCCTTTGATCT
TTTCTACGGGGTCTGACGCTCAGTGGAACGAAAACTCACGTTAAGGGATTTTGGTCATGAGATTATCAAA
AAGGATCTTCACCTAGATCCTTTTAAATTAAAAATGAAGTTTTAAATCAATCTAAAGTATATATGAGTAA
CCTGAGGCTATGGCAGGGCCTGCCGCCCCGACGTTGGCTGCGAGCCCTGGGCCTTCACCCGAACTTGGGG
GGTGGGGTGGGGAAAAGGAAGAAACGCGGGCGTATTGGCCCCAATGGGGTCTCGGTGGGGTATCGACAGA
GTGCCAGCCCTGGGACCGAACCCCGCGTTTATGAACAAACGACCCAACACCGTGCGTTTTATTCTGTCTT
TTTATTGCCGTCATAGCGCGGGTTCCTTCCGGTATTGTCTCCTTCCGTGTTTCAGTTAGCCTCCCCCTAG
GGTGGGCGAAGAACTCCAGCATGAGATCCCCGCGCTGGAGGATCATCCAGCCGGCGTCCCGGAAAACGAT
TCCGAAGCCCAACCTTTCATAGAAGGCGGCGGTGGAATCGAAATCTCGTGATGGCAGGTTGGGCGTCGCT
TGGTCGGTCATTTCGAACCCCAGAGTCCCGCTCAGAAGAACTCGTCAAGAAGGCGATAGAAGGCGATGCG
CTGCGAATCGGGAGCGGCGATACCGTAAAGCACGAGGAAGCGGTCAGCCCATTCGCCGCCAAGCTCTTCA
GCAATATCACGGGTAGCCAACGCTATGTCCTGATAGCGGTCCGCCACACCCAGCCGGCCACAGTCGATGA
ATCCAGAAAAGCGGCCATTTTCCACCATGATATTCGGCAAGCAGGCATCGCCATGGGTCACGACGAGATC
CTCGCCGTCGGGCATGCTCGCCTTGAGCCTGGCGAACAGTTCGGCTGGCGCGAGCCCCTGATGCTCTTCG
TCCAGATCATCCTGATCGACAAGACCGGCTTCCATCCGAGTACGTGCTCGCTCGATGCGATGTTTCGCTT
GGTGGTCGAATGGGCAGGTAGCCGGATCAAGCGTATGCAGCCGCCGCATTGCATCAGCCATGATGGATAC
TTTCTCGGCAGGAGCAAGGTGAGATGACAGGAGATCCTGCCCCGGCACTTCGCCCAATAGCAGCCAGTCC
CTTCCCGCTTCAGTGACAACGTCGAGCACAGCTGCGCAAGGAACGCCCGTCGTGGCCAGCCACGATAGCC
GCGCTGCCTCGTCTTGCAGTTCATTCAGGGCACCGGACAGGTCGGTCTTGACAAAAAGAACCGGGCGCCC
CTGCGCTGACAGCCGGAACACGGCGGCATCAGAGCAGCCGATTGTCTGTTGTGCCCAGTCATAGCCGAAT
AGCCTCTCCACCCAAGCGGCCGGAGAACCTGCGTGCAATCCATCTTGTTCAATCATGCGAAACGATCCTC
ATCCTGTCTCTTGATCGATCTTTGCAAAAGCCTAGGCCTCCAAAAAAGCCTCCTCACTACTTCTGGAATA
GCTCAGAGGCCGAGGCGGCCTCGGCCTCTGCATAAATAAAAAAAATTAGTCAGCCATGGGGCGGAGAATG
GGCGGAACTGGGCGGAGTTAGGGGCGGGATGGGCGGAGTTAGGGGCGGGACTATGGTTGCTGACTAATTG
AGATGCATGCTTTGCATACTTCTGCCTGCTGGGGAGCCTGGGGACTTTCCACACCTGGTTGCTGACTAAT
TGAGATGCATGCTTTGCATACTTCTGCCTGCTGGGGAGCCTGGGGACTTTCCACACCCTAACTGACACAC
ATTCCACAGCTGGTTCTTTCCGCCTCAGGACTCTTCCTTTTTCAATAAATCAATCTAAAGTATATATGAG
TAAACTTGGTCTGACAGTTACCAATGCTTAATCAGTGAGGCACCTATCTCAGCGATCTGTCTATTTCGTT
CATCCATAGTTGCCTGACTCCCCGTCGTGTAGATAACTACGATACGGGAGGGCTTACCATCTGGCCCCAG
TGCTGCAATGATACCGCGAGACCCACGCTCACCGGCTCCAGATTTATCAGCAATAAACCAGCCAGCCGGA
AGGGCCGAGCGCAGAAGTGGTCCTGCAACTTTATCCGCCTCCATCCAGTCTATTAATTGTTGCCGGGAAG
CTAGAGTAAGTAGTTCGCCAGTTAATAGTTTGCGCAACGTTGTTGCCATTGCTACAGGCATCGTGGTGTC
ACGCTCGTCGTTTGGTATGGCTTCATTCAGCTCCGGTTCCCAACGATCAAGGCGAGTTACATGATCCCCC
ATGTTGTGCAAAAAAGCGGTTAGCTCCTTCGGTCCTCCGATCGTTGTCAGAAGTAAGTTGGCCGCAGTGT
TATCACTCATGGTTATGGCAGCACTGCATAATTCTCTTACTGTCATGCCATCCGTAAGATGCTTTTCTGT
GACTGGTGAGTACTCAACCAAGTCATTCTGAGAATAGTGTATGCGGCGACCGAGTTGCTCTTGCCCGGCG
TCAATACGGGATAATACCGCGCCACATAGCAGAACTTTAAAAGTGCTCATCATTGGAAAACGTTCTTCGG
GGCGAAAACTCTCAAGGATCTTACCGCTGTTGAGATCCAGTTCGATGTAACCCACTCGTGCACCCAACTG
ATCTTCAGCATCTTTTACTTTCACCAGCGTTTCTGGGTGAGCAAAAACAGGAAGGCAAAATGCCGCAAAA
AAGGGAATAAGGGCGACACGGAAATGTTGAATACTCATACTCTTCCTTTTTCAATATTATTGAAGCATTT
ATCAGGGTTATTGTCTCATGAGCGGATACATATTTGAATGTATTTAGAAAAATAAACAAATAGGGGTTCC
GCGCACATTTCCCCGAAA
